Addgene plasmid #145232: pGAL4-DBD-GSX2-Adel-IDR
Purpose: Expresses fusion of GAL4 DNA-binding domain and GSX2-Adel IDR
Depositing lab: Denes Hnisz. Depositing organization: Max Planck Institute for Molecular Genetics. Publication: Unblending of Transcriptional Condensates in Human Repeat Expansion Disease. Basu S, Mackowiak SD, Niskanen H, Knezevic D, Asimi V, Grosswendt S, Geertsema H, Ali S, Jerkovic I, Ewers H, Mundlos S, Meissner A, Ibrahim DM, Hnisz D. Cell. 2020 May 28;181(5):1062-1079.e30. doi: 10.1016/j.cell.2020.04.018. Epub 2020 May 7. PubMed 32386547.
Backbone
  Vector backbone: pcDNA3.1
  Vector type: Mammalian Expression
Growth in bacteria
  Bacterial resistance: Ampicillin, 100 μg/mL
  Growth temperature: 37°C
  Growth strain: DH5alpha
  Copy number: High Copy
Gene/Insert
  Gene/Insert name: GSX2-Adel-IDR
  Species: H. sapiens (human)
  Mutation: A-repeats deleted
  Entrez Gene: GSX2 (a.k.a. GSH2)
  Cloning method: Restriction Enzyme; 5′ cloning site Unknown (unknown if destroyed)
  Sequencing primers: 5′ agactgatatgcctctaaca; 3′ GAGAAAGGAAGGGAAGAAAGCG
Terms and licenses: Academic/Nonprofit Terms; Industry Terms: Not Available to Industry
How to cite: pGAL4-DBD-GSX2-Adel-IDR was a gift from Denes Hnisz (Addgene plasmid # 145232 ; http://n2t.net/addgene:145232 ; RRID:Addgene_145232)
