[The description below was written by a language model from this plasmid's Addgene catalogue record and pLannotate feature annotations shown in this document.]
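Description:
pGAL4-DBD-GSX2-Adel-IDR is a 6,342-nt mammalian expression plasmid built on the pcDNA3.1 backbone. It is propagated in E. coli as a high-copy plasmid through a ColE1/pUC-type origin and selected with ampicillin via the β-lactamase gene and its promoter. The backbone also carries an f1 phage origin and an SV40 early promoter–driven neomycin phosphotransferase cassette ending in an SV40 polyadenylation signal, which would allow G418 selection of transfected mammalian cells. Several short annotated fragments (bom, HIV-1 LTR, ble, lacI and lac promoter/operator elements) appear to be backbone remnants or partial sequence matches, not functional parts of the design.

The payload is a single fusion open reading frame driven by the human cytomegalovirus immediate-early enhancer and promoter and terminated by the bovine growth hormone polyadenylation signal. It joins the DNA-binding domain of the yeast GAL4 transcriptional activator at the N-terminus to a fragment of human GSX2 (also called GSH2), a homeodomain transcription factor involved in telencephalic development. The GSX2 portion corresponds to its intrinsically disordered region (IDR), with the alanine repeats deleted. A T7 promoter lies upstream of the coding region, and an annotated SP6 promoter overlaps its 3′ end in the reverse orientation.

Tethering a protein region to the GAL4 DNA-binding domain is the standard way to test its transactivation capacity on a reporter bearing GAL4 binding sites. No such reporter is present on this plasmid, so it would have to be supplied separately. The associated study concerns transcriptional condensates in repeat expansion disease, which suggests this construct serves to assess how the alanine repeats contribute to IDR activity. The record itself states only that the plasmid expresses the fusion.
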