Features (pLannotate 1.2.2; 22 found; start..end, strand, type, name):
      1..105     -  promoter       AmpR promoter: bla
    164..216     -  misc_feature   bom (fragment): basis of mobility region from pBR322
    371..750     +  enhancer       CMV enhancer: human cytomegalovirus immediate early enhancer
    751..954     +  promoter       CMV promoter: human cytomegalovirus (CMV) immediate early promoter
    950..983     +  LTR            5' LTR (truncated) (fragment): truncated 5' long terminal repeat (LTR) from HIV-1
    999..1017    +  promoter       T7 promoter: promoter for bacteriophage T7 RNA polymerase
   1080..1520    +  CDS            GAL4 DNA binding domain: DNA binding domain of the GAL4 transcriptional activator; Saccharomyces cerevisiae GAL4 (truncated)
   1530..2048    +  CDS            GSX2 (fragment): GSX2_HUMAN - Also known as GSH2. Experimental evidence at protein level: Swiss-Prot protein existence level 1. Transcription factor that binds 5'-CNAATTAG-3' DNA sequence and regulates the expression of numerous genes including genes important for brain development (PubMed:31412107). During telencephalic development, causes ventralization of pallial progenitors and, depending on the developmental stage, specifies different neuronal fates. At early stages, necessary and sufficient to correctly specify the ventral lateral ganglionic eminence (LGE) and its major derivatives, the striatal projecti
   2031..2049    -  promoter       SP6 promoter: promoter for bacteriophage SP6 RNA polymerase
   2075..2299    +  polyA_signal   bGH poly(A) signal: bovine growth hormone polyadenylation signal
   2303..2324    +  promoter       SV40 promoter (fragment): SV40 enhancer and early promoter
   2345..2773    +  rep_origin     f1 ori (sequence partly withheld): f1 bacteriophage origin of replication; arrow indicates direction of (+) strand synthesis
   2787..3116    +  promoter       SV40 promoter: SV40 enhancer and early promoter
   3183..3974    +  CDS            neo: KKA2_KLEPN - Also known as kan, nptII. Experimental evidence at protein level: Swiss-Prot protein existence level 1. Resistance to kanamycin, neomycin, paromomycin, ribostamycin, butirosin and gentamicin B. From Klebsiella pneumoniae.
   3998..4156    +  CDS            ble (fragment): BLE_KLEPN - Experimental evidence at protein level: Swiss-Prot protein existence level 1. Binding protein with a strong affinity to the bleomycin family of antibiotics. Binds to CL990; an antimitotic-antibiotic compound. From Klebsiella pneumoniae.
   4151..4272    +  polyA_signal   SV40 poly(A) signal: SV40 polyadenylation signal
   4345..4361    -  protein_bind   lac operator: The lac repressor binds to the lac operator to inhibit transcription in E. coli. This inhibition can be relieved by adding lactose or isopropyl-β-D-thiogalactopyranoside (IPTG). lac repressor encoded by lacI
   4369..4399    -  promoter       lac promoter: promoter for the E. coli lac operon
   4414..4435    -  protein_bind   CAP binding site: CAP binding activates transcription in the presence of cAMP. E. coli catabolite activator protein
   4448..4540    -  CDS            lacI (fragment): lac repressor; lacI; The lac repressor binds to the lac operator to inhibit transcription in E. coli. This inhibition can be relieved by adding lactose or isopropyl-β-D-thiogalactopyranoside (IPTG).
   4723..5311    -  rep_origin     ori: high-copy-number ColE1/pMB1/pBR322/pUC origin of replication
   5482..6342    -  CDS            AmpR: β-lactamase; bla; confers resistance to ampicillin, carbenicillin, and related antibiotics
>Addgene plasmid #145232 | pGAL4-DBD-GSX2-Adel-IDR | addgene full sequence | sequence record 311296 | Addgene NGS Result
ACTCTTCCTTTTTCAATATTATTGAAGCATTTATCAGGGTTATTGTCTCATGAGCGGATACATATTTGAA
TGTATTTAGAAAAATAAACAAATAGGGGTTCCGCGCACATTTCCCCGAAAAGTGCCACCTGACGTCGACG
GATCGGGAGATCTCCCGATCCCCTATGGTGCACTCTCAGTACAATCTGCTCTGATGCCGCATAGTTAAGC
CAGTATCTGCTCCCTGCTTGTGTGTTGGAGGTCGCTGAGTAGTGCGCGAGCAAAATTTAAGCTACAACAA
GGCAAGGCTTGACCGACAATTGCATGAAGAATCTGCTTAGGGTTAGGCGTTTTGCGCTGCTTCGCGATGT
ACGGGCCAGATATACGCGTTGACATTGATTATTGACTAGTTATTAATAGTAATCAATTACGGGGTCATTA
GTTCATAGCCCATATATGGAGTTCCGCGTTACATAACTTACGGTAAATGGCCCGCCTGGCTGACCGCCCA
ACGACCCCCGCCCATTGACGTCAATAATGACGTATGTTCCCATAGTAACGCCAATAGGGACTTTCCATTG
ACGTCAATGGGTGGAGTATTTACGGTAAACTGCCCACTTGGCAGTACATCAAGTGTATCATATGCCAAGT
ACGCCCCCTATTGACGTCAATGACGGTAAATGGCCCGCCTGGCATTATGCCCAGTACATGACCTTATGGG
ACTTTCCTACTTGGCAGTACATCTACGTATTAGTCATCGCTATTACCATGGTGATGCGGTTTTGGCAGTA
CATCAATGGGCGTGGATAGCGGTTTGACTCACGGGGATTTCCAAGTCTCCACCCCATTGACGTCAATGGG
AGTTTGTTTTGGCACCAAAATCAACGGGACTTTCCAAAATGTCGTAACAACTCCGCCCCATTGACGCAAA
TGGGCGGTAGGCGTGTACGGTGGGAGGTCTATATAAGCAGAGCTCTCTGGCTAACTAGAGAACCCACTGC
TTACTGGCTTATCGAAATTAATACGACTCACTATAGGGAGACCCAAGCTTGGTACCGAGCTCGGATCCAC
TAGTAACGGCCGCCAGTGTGCTGGAATTCATGAAGCTACTGTCTTCTATCGAACAAGCATGCGATATTTG
CCGACTTAAAAAGCTCAAGTGCTCCAAAGAAAAACCGAAGTGCGCCAAGTGTCTGAAGAACAACTGGGAG
TGTCGCTACTCTCCCAAAACCAAAAGGTCTCCGCTGACTAGGGCACATCTGACAGAAGTGGAATCAAGGC
TAGAAAGACTGGAACAGCTATTTCTACTGATTTTTCCTCGAGAAGACCTTGACATGATTTTGAAAATGGA
TTCTTTACAGGATATAAAAGCATTGTTAACAGGATTATTTGTACAAGATAATGTGAATAAAGATGCCGTC
ACAGATAGATTGGCTTCAGTGGAGACTGATATGCCTCTAACATTGAGACAGCATAGAATAAGTGCGACAT
CATCATCGGAAGAGAGTAGTAACAAAGGTCAAAGACAGTTGACTGTATCGGCGATCGCTTCGCGCTCCTT
CTATGTCGACTCGCTCATCATCAAGGACACCTCACGGCCTGCGCCCTCGCTGCCTGAACCTCACCCCGGA
CCAGACTTCTTTATACCACTCGGGATGCCACCACCTCTCGTTATGTCTGTGTCAGGCCCCGGCTGCCCGT
CCCGCAAGAGCGGCGCGTTCTGCGTGTGCCCTCTCTGCGTCACTTCGCATCTGCACTCCTCTAGGGGGAG
TGTTGGTGCTGGATCTGGTGGAGCTGGTGCCGGTGTTACTGGAGCTGGGGGTTCAGGGGTAGCGGGAGCA
GCGGGTGCTCTTCCTCTCCTTAAAGGTCAGTTCTCTTCGGCTCCTGGGGACGCGCAGTTTTGCCCGCGGG
TGAACCATGCGCATCATCATCACCATCCTCCGCAGCACCACCATCACCATCATCAGCCACAACAACCAGG
TTCATTGGGACATCCACAACACCACGCACCCGTATGTACAGCTACCTGACGTACGTCTAGAGGGCCCTAT
TCTATAGTGTCACCTAAATGCTAGAGCTCGCTGATCAGCCTCGACTGTGCCTTCTAGTTGCCAGCCATCT
GTTGTTTGCCCCTCCCCCGTGCCTTCCTTGACCCTGGAAGGTGCCACTCCCACTGTCCTTTCCTAATAAA
ATGAGGAAATTGCATCGCATTGTCTGAGTAGGTGTCATTCTATTCTGGGGGGTGGGGTGGGGCAGGACAG
CAAGGGGGAGGATTGGGAAGACAATAGCAGGCATGCTGGGGATGCGGTGGGCTCTATGGCTTCTGAGGCG
GAAAGAACCAGCTGGGGCTCTAGGGGGTATCCCC
[124 nt withheld, positions 2345-2468]
C
[91 nt withheld, positions 2470-2560]
A
[49 nt withheld, positions 2562-2610]
CCTTTGACGTTGGAGTCCACGTTCTTT
[37 nt withheld, positions 2638-2674]
ACCCTATCTCGGTCTATTCTTTTGATTTATAAGGGATTTTGCCGATTTCGGCCTATTGGTTAAAAAATGA
GCTGATTTAACAAAAATTTAACGCGAATTAATTCTGTGGAATGTGTGTCAGTTAGGGTGTGGAAAGTCCC
CAGGCTCCCCAGCAGGCAGAAGTATGCAAAGCATGCATCTCAATTAGTCAGCAACCAGGTGTGGAAAGTC
CCCAGGCTCCCCAGCAGGCAGAAGTATGCAAAGCATGCATCTCAATTAGTCAGCAACCATAGTCCCGCCC
CTAACTCCGCCCATCCCGCCCCTAACTCCGCCCAGTTCCGCCCATTCTCCGCCCCATGGCTGACTAATTT
TTTTTATTTATGCAGAGGCCGAGGCCGCCTCTGCCTCTGAGCTATTCCAGAAGTAGTGAGGAGGCTTTTT
TGGAGGCCTAGGCTTTTGCAAAAAGCTCCCGGGAGCTTGTATATCCATTTTCGGATCTGATCAAGAGACA
GGATGAGGATCGTTTCGCATGATTGAACAAGATGGATTGCACGCAGGTTCTCCGGCCGCTTGGGTGGAGA
GGCTATTCGGCTATGACTGGGCACAACAGACAATCGGCTGCTCTGATGCCGCCGTGTTCCGGCTGTCAGC
GCAGGGGCGCCCGGTTCTTTTTGTCAAGACCGACCTGTCCGGTGCCCTGAATGAACTGCAGGACGAGGCA
GCGCGGCTATCGTGGCTGGCCACGACGGGCGTTCCTTGCGCAGCTGTGCTCGACGTTGTCACTGAAGCGG
GAAGGGACTGGCTGCTATTGGGCGAAGTGCCGGGGCAGGATCTCCTGTCATCTCACCTTGCTCCTGCCGA
GAAAGTATCCATCATGGCTGATGCAATGCGGCGGCTGCATACGCTTGATCCGGCTACCTGCCCATTCGAC
CACCAAGCGAAACATCGCATCGAGCGAGCACGTACTCGGATGGAAGCCGGTCTTGTCGATCAGGATGATC
TGGACGAAGAGCATCAGGGGCTCGCGCCAGCCGAACTGTTCGCCAGGCTCAAGGCGCGCATGCCCGACGG
CGAGGATCTCGTCGTGACCCATGGCGATGCCTGCTTGCCGAATATCATGGTGGAAAATGGCCGCTTTTCT
GGATTCATCGACTGTGGCCGGCTGGGTGTGGCGGACCGCTATCAGGACATAGCGTTGGCTACCCGTGATA
TTGCTGAAGAGCTTGGCGGCGAATGGGCTGACCGCTTCCTCGTGCTTTACGGTATCGCCGCTCCCGATTC
GCAGCGCATCGCCTTCTATCGCCTTCTTGACGAGTTCTTCTGAGCGGGACTCTGGGGTTCGAAATGACCG
ACCAAGCGACGCCCAACCTGCCATCACGAGATTTCGATTCCACCGCCGCCTTCTATGAAAGGTTGGGCTT
CGGAATCGTTTTCCGGGACGCCGGCTGGATGATCCTCCAGCGCGGGGATCTCATGCTGGAGTTCTTCGCC
CACCCCAACTTGTTTATTGCAGCTTATAATGGTTACAAATAAAGCAATAGCATCACAAATTTCACAAATA
AAGCATTTTTTTCACTGCATTCTAGTTGTGGTTTGTCCAAACTCATCAATGTATCTTATCATGTCTGTAT
ACCGTCGACCTCTAGCTAGAGCTTGGCGTAATCATGGTCATAGCTGTTTCCTGTGTGAAATTGTTATCCG
CTCACAATTCCACACAACATACGAGCCGGAAGCATAAAGTGTAAAGCCTGGGGTGCCTAATGAGTGAGCT
AACTCACATTAATTGCGTTGCGCTCACTGCCCGCTTTCCAGTCGGGAAACCTGTCGTGCCAGCTGCATTA
ATGAATCGGCCAACGCGCGGGGAGAGGCGGTTTGCGTATTGGGCGCTCTTCCGCTTCCTCGCTCACTGAC
TCGCTGCGCTCGGTCGTTCGGCTGCGGCGAGCGGTATCAGCTCACTCAAAGGCGGTAATACGGTTATCCA
CAGAATCAGGGGATAACGCAGGAAAGAACATGTGAGCAAAAGGCCAGCAAAAGGCCAGGAACCGTAAAAA
GGCCGCGTTGCTGGCGTTTTTCCATAGGCTCCGCCCCCCTGACGAGCATCACAAAAATCGACGCTCAAGT
CAGAGGTGGCGAAACCCGACAGGACTATAAAGATACCAGGCGTTTCCCCCTGGAAGCTCCCTCGTGCGCT
CTCCTGTTCCGACCCTGCCGCTTACCGGATACCTGTCCGCCTTTCTCCCTTCGGGAAGCGTGGCGCTTTC
TCATAGCTCACGCTGTAGGTATCTCAGTTCGGTGTAGGTCGTTCGCTCCAAGCTGGGCTGTGTGCACGAA
CCCCCCGTTCAGCCCGACCGCTGCGCCTTATCCGGTAACTATCGTCTTGAGTCCAACCCGGTAAGACACG
ACTTATCGCCACTGGCAGCAGCCACTGGTAACAGGATTAGCAGAGCGAGGTATGTAGGCGGTGCTACAGA
GTTCTTGAAGTGGTGGCCTAACTACGGCTACACTAGAAGAACAGTATTTGGTATCTGCGCTCTGCTGAAG
CCAGTTACCTTCGGAAAAAGAGTTGGTAGCTCTTGATCCGGCAAACAAACCACCGCTGGTAGCGGTGGTT
TTTTTGTTTGCAAGCAGCAGATTACGCGCAGAAAAAAAGGATCTCAAGAAGATCCTTTGATCTTTTCTAC
GGGGTCTGACGCTCAGTGGAACGAAAACTCACGTTAAGGGATTTTGGTCATGAGATTATCAAAAAGGATC
TTCACCTAGATCCTTTTAAATTAAAAATGAAGTTTTAAATCAATCTAAAGTATATATGAGTAAACTTGGT
CTGACAGTTACCAATGCTTAATCAGTGAGGCACCTATCTCAGCGATCTGTCTATTTCGTTCATCCATAGT
TGCCTGACTTCCCGTCGTGTAGATAACTACGATACGGGAGGGCTTACCATCTGGCCCCAGTGCTGCAATG
ATACCGCGAGACCCACGCTCACCGGCTCCAGATTTATCAGCAATAAACCAGCCAGCCGGAAGGGCCGAGC
GCAGAAGTGGTCCTGCAACTTTATCCGCCTCCATCCAGTCTATTAATTGTTGCCGGGAAGCTAGAGTAAG
TAGTTCGCCAGTTAATAGTTTGCGCAACGTTGTTGCCATTGCTACAGGCATCGTGGTGTCACGCTCGTCG
TTTGGTATGGCTTCATTCAGCTCCGGTTCCCAACGATCAAGGCGAGTTACATGATCCCCCATGTTGTGCA
AAAAAGCGGTTAGCTCCTTCGGTCCTCCGATCGTTGTCAGAAGTAAGTTGGCCGCAGTGTTATCACTCAT
GGTTATGGCAGCACTGCATAATTCTCTTACTGTCATGCCATCCGTAAGATGCTTTTCTGTGACTGGTGAG
TACTCAACCAAGTCATTCTGAGAATAGTGTATGCGGCGACCGAGTTGCTCTTGCCCGGCGTCAATACGGG
ATAATACCGCGCCACATAGCAGAACTTTAAAAGTGCTCATCATTGGAAAACGTTCTTCGGGGCGAAAACT
CTCAAGGATCTTACCGCTGTTGAGATCCAGTTCGATGTAACCCACTCGTGCACCCAACTGATCTTCAGCA
TCTTTTACTTTCACCAGCGTTTCTGGGTGAGCAAAAACAGGAAGGCAAAATGCCGCAAAAAAGGGAATAA
GGGCGACACGGAAATGTTGAATACTCAT
